Addgene plasmid #233445: LSM0254 (PB)EF1a-ADAR2-T2A-PuroR-P2A-BFP
Purpose: PiggyBac donor plasmid to overexpress a full length ADAR2
Depositing lab: Xiaojing Gao. Depositing organization: Stanford University. Publication: Post-transcriptional modular synthetic receptors. Zhang X, Mille-Fragoso LS, Kaseniit KE, Lee AP, Zhang M, Call CC, Hu Y, Xie Y, Gao XJ. Nat Chem Biol. 2025 Mar 28. doi: 10.1038/s41589-025-01872-w. PubMed 40155716.
Backbone
  Vector backbone: PiggyBac vector
  Vector type: Mammalian Expression
  Selectable markers: Puromycin ; TagBFP
Growth in bacteria
  Bacterial resistance: Ampicillin, 100 μg/mL
  Growth temperature: 30°C
  Growth strain: NEB Stable
  Copy number: Low Copy
Gene/Insert
  Gene/Insert name: ADAR2-T2A-PuroR-P2A-BFP
  Species: Synthetic
  Mutation: WT
  Promoter: EF1a
  Cloning method: Gibson Cloning
Terms and licenses: Academic/Nonprofit Terms; Industry Terms: Not Available to Industry
Depositor comments: https://benchling.com/s/seq-sZ5eaRTI1K0qHBABmKxn?m=slm-i6ARnmfbppi4JWt25YyR for annotated sequence file. Please visit https://doi.org/10.1101/2024.05.03.592453 for bioRxiv preprint.
How to cite: LSM0254 (PB)EF1a-ADAR2-T2A-PuroR-P2A-BFP was a gift from Xiaojing Gao (Addgene plasmid # 233445 ; http://n2t.net/addgene:233445 ; RRID:Addgene_233445)
