[The description below was written by a language model from this plasmid's Addgene catalogue record and pLannotate feature annotations shown in this document.]
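Description:
LSM0254 (PB)EF1a-ADAR2-T2A-PuroR-P2A-BFP is a 9,355-nt mammalian expression plasmid built on a PiggyBac vector backbone. It is intended as a transposon donor for stable overexpression of full-length, wild-type ADAR2. In bacteria it is maintained through a ColE1/pUC-type origin and selected with ampicillin via the AmpR (β-lactamase) gene and its promoter. The catalogue lists it as low copy, even though this type of origin is usually described as high copy. The backbone also carries an f1 phage origin and remnants of a lacZα/lac promoter-operator cloning region. The automated annotation does not label the PiggyBac terminal repeats. It does flag short fragments resembling a phage lambda portal protein gene on either side of the expression cassette, and these appear to be incidental flanking or stuffer sequence.

The payload is a single polycistronic unit driven by the strong constitutive human EF-1α promoter and terminated by the bovine growth hormone polyadenylation signal. The first open reading frame is ADAR2, which the annotation matches to the Adarb1/RED1 protein. This enzyme deaminates adenosine to inosine in double-stranded RNA (A-to-I editing). It is followed by a T2A peptide (named in the construct title but not separately annotated), puromycin N-acetyltransferase, a P2A peptide and the blue fluorescent protein mTagBFP2. Ribosomal skipping at the 2A sites yields three separate proteins from one transcript, so puromycin resistance and blue fluorescence both report on ADAR2 expression. When PiggyBac transposase is supplied, the cassette can integrate into the genome, and cells can then be enriched by drug selection or by sorting. The associated work concerns post-transcriptional modular synthetic receptors, where such lines would supply RNA-editing activity.
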