Features (pLannotate 1.2.2; 17 found; start..end, strand, type, name):
    171..1031    -  CDS            AmpR: β-lactamase; bla; confers resistance to ampicillin, carbenicillin, and related antibiotics
   1032..1136    -  promoter       AmpR promoter: bla
   1189..1617    -  rep_origin     f1 ori (sequence partly withheld): f1 bacteriophage origin of replication; arrow indicates direction of (+) strand synthesis
   1622..1777    -  CDS            lacZα (fragment): LacZα fragment of β-galactosidase; lacZ fragment
   1779..1898    +  CDS            B (fragment): PORTL_LAMBD - Experimental evidence at protein level: Swiss-Prot protein existence level 1. Forms the portal vertex of the capsid (PubMed:6228056, PubMed:6232391). This portal plays critical roles in head assembly, genome packaging, neck/tail attachment, and genome ejection (Probable). The portal protein multimerizes as a single ring-shaped homododecamer arranged around a central channel (PubMed:6232391). Binds to the terminase subunits to form the packaging machine (PubMed:7799432). From Escherichia phage lambda (Bacteriophage lambda).
   2550..3728    +  promoter       EF-1α promoter: strong constitutive promoter for human elongation factor EF-1α
   3755..5854    +  CDS            Adarb1: RED1_RAT - Also known as Red1. Experimental evidence at protein level: Swiss-Prot protein existence level 1. Catalyzes the hydrolytic deamination of adenosine to inosine in double-stranded RNA (dsRNA) referred to as A-to-I RNA editing. This may affect gene expression and function in a number of ways that include mRNA translation by changing codons and hence the amino acid sequence of proteins; pre-mRNA splicing by altering splice site recognition sequences; RNA stability by changing sequences involved in nuclease recognition; genetic stability in the case of RNA virus genomes by changing seque
   5927..6523    +  CDS            PuroR (fragment): puromycin N-acetyltransferase; pac from Streptomyces; confers resistance to puromycin
   6524..6579    +  CDS            P2A (fragment): 2A peptide from porcine teschovirus-1 polyprotein Eukaryotic ribosomes fail to insert a peptide bond between the Gly and Pro residues, yielding separate polypeptides.
   6587..7297    +  CDS            mTagBFP2: mTagBFP2 is a basic (constitutively fluorescent) blue fluorescent protein published in 2011, derived from Entacmaea quadricolor. It is reported to be a very rapidly-maturing monomer with very low acid sensitivity.
   7337..7544    +  polyA_signal   bGH poly(A) signal: bovine growth hormone polyadenylation signal
   7884..8351    +  CDS            B (fragment): PORTL_LAMBD - Experimental evidence at protein level: Swiss-Prot protein existence level 1. Forms the portal vertex of the capsid (PubMed:6228056, PubMed:6232391). This portal plays critical roles in head assembly, genome packaging, neck/tail attachment, and genome ejection (Probable). The portal protein multimerizes as a single ring-shaped homododecamer arranged around a central channel (PubMed:6232391). Binds to the terminase subunits to form the packaging machine (PubMed:7799432). From Escherichia phage lambda (Bacteriophage lambda).
   8389..8405    -  protein_bind   lac operator: The lac repressor binds to the lac operator to inhibit transcription in E. coli. This inhibition can be relieved by adding lactose or isopropyl-β-D-thiogalactopyranoside (IPTG). lac repressor encoded by lacI
   8413..8443    -  promoter       lac promoter: promoter for the E. coli lac operon
   8458..8479    -  protein_bind   CAP binding site: CAP binding activates transcription in the presence of cAMP. E. coli catabolite activator protein
   8492..8584    -  CDS            lacI (fragment): lac repressor; lacI; The lac repressor binds to the lac operator to inhibit transcription in E. coli. This inhibition can be relieved by adding lactose or isopropyl-β-D-thiogalactopyranoside (IPTG).
   8767..9355    -  rep_origin     ori: high-copy-number ColE1/pMB1/pBR322/pUC origin of replication
>Addgene plasmid #233445 | LSM0254 (PB)EF1a-ADAR2-T2A-PuroR-P2A-BFP | addgene full sequence | sequence record 467440 | Addgene NGS Result
GAAGATCCTTTGATCTTTTCTACGGGGTCTGACGCTCAGTGGAACGAAAACTCACGTTAAGGGATTTTGG
TCATGAGATTATCAAAAAGGATCTTCACCTAGATCCTTTTAAATTAAAAATGAAGTTTTAAATCAATCTA
AAGTATATATGAGTAAACTTGGTCTGACAGTTACCAATGCTTAATCAGTGAGGCACCTATCTCAGCGATC
TGTCTATTTCGTTCATCCATAGTTGCCTGACTCCCCGTCGTGTAGATAACTACGATACGGGAGGGCTTAC
CATCTGGCCCCAGTGCTGCAATGATACCGCGAGACCCACGCTCACCGGCTCCAGATTTATCAGCAATAAA
CCAGCCAGCCGGAAGGGCCGAGCGCAGAAGTGGTCCTGCAACTTTATCCGCCTCCATCCAGTCTATTAAT
TGTTGCCGGGAAGCTAGAGTAAGTAGTTCGCCAGTTAATAGTTTGCGCAACGTTGTTGCCATTGCTACAG
GCATCGTGGTGTCACGCTCGTCGTTTGGTATGGCTTCATTCAGCTCCGGTTCCCAACGATCAAGGCGAGT
TACATGATCCCCCATGTTGTGCAAAAAAGCGGTTAGCTCCTTCGGTCCTCCGATCGTTGTCAGAAGTAAG
TTGGCCGCAGTGTTATCACTCATGGTTATGGCAGCACTGCATAATTCTCTTACTGTCATGCCATCCGTAA
GATGCTTTTCTGTGACTGGTGAGTACTCAACCAAGTCATTCTGAGAATAGTGTATGCGGCGACCGAGTTG
CTCTTGCCCGGCGTCAATACGGGATAATACCGCGCCACATAGCAGAACTTTAAAAGTGCTCATCATTGGA
AAACGTTCTTCGGGGCGAAAACTCTCAAGGATCTTACCGCTGTTGAGATCCAGTTCGATGTAACCCACTC
GTGCACCCAACTGATCTTCAGCATCTTTTACTTTCACCAGCGTTTCTGGGTGAGCAAAAACAGGAAGGCA
AAATGCCGCAAAAAAGGGAATAAGGGCGACACGGAAATGTTGAATACTCATACTCTTCCTTTTTCAATAT
TATTGAAGCATTTATCAGGGTTATTGTCTCATGAGCGGATACATATTTGAATGTATTTAGAAAAATAAAC
AAATAGGGGTTCCGCGCACATTTCCCCGAAAAGTGCCACCTAAATTGTAAGCGTTAATATTTTGTTAAAA
TTCGCGTTAAATTTTTGTTAAATCAGCTCATTTTTTAACCAATAGGCCGAAATCGGCAAAATCCCTTATA
AATCAAAAGAATAGACCGAGATAGGGT
[37 nt withheld, positions 1288-1324]
AAAGAACGTGGACTCCAACGTCAAAGG
[49 nt withheld, positions 1352-1400]
T
[91 nt withheld, positions 1402-1492]
G
[124 nt withheld, positions 1494-1617]
CCCATTCGCCATTCAGGCTGCGCAACTGTTGGGAAGGGCGATCGGTGCGGGCCTCTTCGCTATTACGCCA
GCTGGCGAAAGGGGGATGTGCTGCAAGGCGATTAAGTTGGGTAACGCCAGGGTTTTCCCAGTCACGACGT
TGTAAAACGACGGCCAGTGAGCGCGCCTCGTTCATTCACGTTTTTGAACCCGTGGAGGACGGGCAGACTC
GCGGTGCAAATGTGTTTTACAGCGTGATGGAGCAGATGAAGATGCTCGACACGCTGCAGAACACGCAGCT
AGATTAACCCTAGAAAGATAATCATATTGTGACGTACGTTAAAGATAATCATGTGTAAAATTGACGCATG
TGTTTTATCGGTCTGTATATCGAGGTTTATTTATTAATTTGAATAGATATTAAGTTTTATTATATTTACA
CTTACATACTAATAATAAATTCAACAAACAATTTATTTATGTTTATTTATTTATTAAAAAAAACAAAAAC
TCAAAATTTCTTCTATAAAGTAACAAAACTTTTATGAGGGACAGCCCCCCCCCAAAGCCCCCAGGGATGT
AATTACGTCCCTCCCCCGCTAGGGGGCAGCAGCGAGCCGCCCGGGGCTCCGCTCCGGTCCGGCGCTCCCC
CCGCATCCCCGAGCCGGCAGCGTGCGGGGACAGCCCGGGCACGGGGAAGGTGGCACGGGATCGCTTTCCT
CTGAACGCTTCTCGCTGCTCTTTGAGCCTGCAGACACCTGGGGGGATACGGGGAAAAGGCCTCCACGGCC
ACTAGTTTCGCACGATTGCACCTTGGGAGCCTTAACCGCTTTTGAATGTCCGTCTTAGTTAATCCCTAAT
TGAACGCTCCAAAAGGTGACTTCCAATAGGGATTTATTCCTTTTAAAATTAACGGCATAATCGTGCCGCC
GAATGCAACCTCGATCGAGCCGGGCTCCGGTGCCCGTCAGTGGGCAGAGCGCACATCGCCCACAGTCCCC
GAGAAGTTGGGGGGAGGGGTCGGCAATTGAACCGGTGCCTAGAGAAGGTGGCGCGGGGTAAACTGGGAAA
GTGATGTCGTGTACTGGCTCCGCCTTTTTCCCGAGGGTGGGGGAGAACCGTATATAAGTGCAGTAGTCGC
CGTGAACGTTCTTTTTCGCAACGGGTTTGCCGCCAGAACACAGGTAAGTGCCGTGTGTGGTTCCCGCGGG
CCTGGCCTCTTTACGGGTTATGGCCCTTGCGTGCCTTGAATTACTTCCACCTGGCTGCAGTACGTGATTC
TTGATCCCGAGCTTCGGGTTGGAAGTGGGTGGGAGAGTTCGAGGCCTTGCGCTTAAGGAGCCCCTTCGCC
TCGTGCTTGAGTTGAGGCCTGGCCTGGGCGCTGGGGCCGCCGCGTGCGAATCTGGTGGCACCTTCGCGCC
TGTCTCGCTGCTTTCGATAAGTCTCTAGCCATTTAAAATTTTTGATGACCTGCTGCGACGCTTTTTTTCT
GGCAAGATAGTCTTGTAAATGCGGGCCAAGATCTGCACACTGGTATTTCGGTTTTTGGGGCCGCGGGCGG
CGACGGGGCCCGTGCGTCCCAGCGCACATGTTCGGCGAGGCGGGGCCTGCGAGCGCGGCCACCGAGAATC
GGACGGGGGTAGTCTCAAGCTGGCCGGCCTGCTCTGGTGCCTGGCCTCGCGCCGCCGTGTATCGCCCCGC
CCTGGGCGGCAAGGCTGGCCCGGTCGGCACCAGTTGCGTGAGCGGAAAGATGGCCGCTTCCCGGCCCTGC
TGCAGGGAGCTCAAAATGGAGGACGCGGCGCTCGGGAGAGCGGGCGGGTGAGTCACCCACACAAAGGAAA
AGGGCCTTTCCGTCCTCAGCCGTCGCTTCATGTGACTCCACGGAGTACCGGGCGCCGTCCAGGCACCTCG
ATTAGTTCTCGAGCTTTTGGAGTACGTCGTCTTTAGGTTGGGGGGAGGGGTTTTATGCGATGGAGTTTCC
CCACACTGAGTGGGTGGAGACTGAAGTTAGGCCAGCTTGGCACTTGATGTAATTCTCCTTGGAATTTGCC
CTTTTTGAGTTTGGATCTTGGTTCATTCTCAAGCCTCAGACAGTGGTTCAAAGTTTTTTTCTTCCATTTC
AGGTGTCGTGAATCTAGAAGCCACCATGGGTCTAGTAGATATAGAAGATGAAGAAAACATGAGTTCCAGC
AGCACTGATGTGAAGGAAAACCGCAATCTGGACAACGTGTCCCCCAAGGATGGCAGCACACCTGGGCCTG
GCGAGGGCTCTCAGCTCTCCAATGGGGGTGGTGGTGGCCCCGGCAGAAAGCGGCCCCTGGAGGAGGGCAG
CAATGGCCACTCCAAGTACCGCCTGAAGAAAAGGAGGAAAACACCAGGGCCCGTCCTCCCCAAGAACGCC
CTGATGCAGCTGAATGAGATCAAGCCTGGTTTGCAGTACACACTCCTGTCCCAGACTGGGCCCGTGCACG
CGCCTTTGTTTGTCATGTCTGTGGAGGTGAATGGCCAGGTTTTTGAGGGCTCTGGTCCCACAAAGAAAAA
GGCAAAACTCCATGCTGCTGAGAAGGCCTTGAGGTCTTTCGTTCAGTTTCCTAATGCCTCTGAGGCCCAC
CTGGCCATGGGGAGGACCCTGTCTGTCAACACGGACTTCACATCTGACCAGGCCGACTTCCCTGACACGC
TCTTCAATGGTTTTGAAACTCCTGACAAGGCGGAGCCTCCCTTTTACGTGGGCTCCAATGGGGATGACTC
CTTCAGTTCCAGCGGGGACCTCAGCTTGTCTGCTTCCCCGGTGCCTGCCAGCCTAGCCCAGCCTCCTCTC
CCTGTCTTACCACCATTCCCACCCCCGAGTGGGAAGAATCCCGTGATGATCTTGAACGAACTGCGCCCAG
GACTCAAGTATGACTTCCTCTCCGAGAGCGGGGAGAGCCATGCCAAGAGCTTCGTCATGTCTGTGGTCGT
GGATGGTCAGTTCTTTGAAGGCTCGGGGAGAAACAAGAAGCTTGCCAAGGCCCGGGCTGCGCAGTCTGCC
CTGGCCGCCATTTTTAACTTGCACTTGGATCAGACGCCATCTCGCCAGCCTATTCCCAGTGAGGGTCTTC
AGCTGCATTTACCGCAGGTTTTAGCTGACGCTGTCTCACGCCTGGTCCTGGGTAAGTTTGGTGACCTGAC
CGACAACTTCTCCTCCCCTCACGCTCGCAGAAAAGTGCTGGCTGGAGTCGTCATGACAACAGGCACAGAT
GTTAAAGATGCCAAGGTGATAAGTGTTTCTACAGGAACAAAATGTATTAATGGTGAATACATGAGTGATC
GTGGCCTTGCATTAAATGACTGCCATGCAGAAATAATATCTCGGAGATCCTTGCTCAGATTTCTTTATAC
ACAACTTGAGCTTTACTTAAATAACAAAGATGATCAAAAAAGATCCATCTTTCAGAAATCAGAGCGAGGG
GGGTTTAGGCTGAAGGAGAATGTCCAGTTTCATCTGTACATCAGCACCTCTCCCTGTGGAGATGCCAGAA
TCTTCTCACCACATGAGCCAATCCTGGAAGAACCAGCAGATAGACACCCAAATCGTAAAGCAAGAGGACA
GCTACGGACCAAAATAGAGTCTGGTGAGGGGACGATTCCAGTGCGCTCCAATGCGAGCATCCAAACGTGG
GACGGGGTGCTGCAAGGGGAGCGGCTGCTCACCATGTCCTGCAGTGACAAGATTGCACGCTGGAACGTGG
TGGGCATCCAGGGATCCCTGCTCAGCATTTTCGTGGAGCCCATTTACTTCTCGAGCATCATCCTGGGCAG
CCTTTACCACGGGGACCACCTTTCCAGGGCCATGTACCAGCGGATCTCCAACATAGAGGACCTGCCACCT
CTCTACACCCTCAACAAGCCTTTGCTCAGTGGCATCAGCAATGCAGAAGCACGGCAGCCAGGGAAGGCCC
CCAACTTCAGTGTCAACTGGACGGTAGGCGACTCCGCTATTGAGGTCATCAACGCCACGACTGGGAAGGA
TGAGCTGGGCCGCGCGTCCCGCCTGTGTAAGCACGCGTTGTACTGTCGCTGGATGCGTGTGCACGGCAAG
GTTCCCTCCCACTTACTACGCTCCAAGATTACCAAACCCAACGTGTACCATGAGTCCAAGCTGGCGGCAA
AGGAGTACCAGGCCGCCAAGGCGCGTCTGTTCACAGCCTTCATCAAGGCGGGGCTGGGGGCCTGGGTGGA
GAAGCCCACCGAGCAGGACCAGTTCTCACTCACGCCACTAGTCGCTAGCGAAGGTCGGGGGAGTTTGCTT
ACCTGTGGCGATGTCGAGGAGAATCCAGGGCCCAAGCTTATGACCGAGTACAAGCCCACGGTGCGCCTCG
CCACCCGCGACGACGTCCCCAGGGCCGTACGCACCCTCGCCGCCGCGTTCGCCGACTACCCCGCCACGCG
CCACACCGTCGATCCGGACCGCCACATCGAGCGGGTCACCGAGCTGCAAGAACTCTTCCTCACGCGCGTC
GGGCTCGACATCGGCAAGGTGTGGGTCGCGGACGACGGCGCCGCCGTGGCGGTCTGGACCACGCCGGAGA
GCGTCGAAGCGGGGGCGGTGTTCGCCGAGATCGGCCCGCGCATGGCCGAGTTGAGCGGTTCCCGGCTGGC
CGCGCAGCAACAGATGGAAGGCCTCCTGGCGCCGCACCGGCCCAAGGAGCCCGCGTGGTTCCTGGCCACC
GTCGGAGTCTCGCCCGACCACCAGGGCAAGGGTCTGGGCAGCGCCGTCGTGCTCCCCGGAGTGGAGGCGG
CCGAGCGCGCCGGGGTGCCCGCCTTCCTGGAGACCTCCGCGCCCCGCAACCTCCCCTTCTACGAGCGGCT
CGGCTTCACCGTCACCGCCGACGTCGAGGTGCCCGAAGGACCGCGCACCTGGTGCATGACCCGCAAGCCC
GGTGCCGCCACGAACTTCTCTCTGTTAAAGCAAGCAGGTGACGTGGAAGAAAACCCCGGTCCCGGATCCA
TGGTGTCTAAGGGCGAAGAGCTGATTAAGGAGAACATGCACATGAAGCTGTACATGGAGGGCACCGTGGA
CAACCATCACTTCAAGTGCACATCCGAGGGCGAAGGCAAGCCCTACGAGGGCACCCAGACCATGAGAATC
AAGGTGGTCGAGGGCGGCCCTCTCCCCTTCGCCTTCGACATCCTGGCTACTAGCTTCCTCTACGGCAGCA
AGACCTTCATCAACCACACCCAGGGCATCCCCGACTTCTTCAAGCAGTCCTTCCCTGAGGGCTTCACATG
GGAGAGAGTCACCACATACGAGGACGGGGGCGTGCTGACCGCTACCCAGGACACCAGCCTCCAGGACGGC
TGCCTCATCTACAACGTCAAGATCAGAGGGGTGAACTTCACATCCAACGGCCCTGTGATGCAGAAGAAAA
CACTCGGCTGGGAGGCCTTCACCGAAACGCTGTACCCCGCTGACGGCGGCCTGGAAGGCAGAAACGACAT
GGCCCTGAAGCTCGTGGGCGGGAGCCATCTGATCGCAAACGCCAAGACCACATATAGATCCAAGAAACCC
GCTAAGAACCTCAAGATGCCTGGCGTCTACTATGTGGACTACAGACTGGAAAGAATCAAGGAGGCCAACA
ACGAAACCTACGTCGAGCAGCACGAGGTGGCAGTGGCCAGATACTGCGACCTCCCTAGCAAACTGGGGCA
CAAACTTAATTAAGAATTCCTCGAGCTAGAGCTCGCTGATCAGCCTCGACTGTGCCTTCTAGTTGCCAGC
CATCTGTTGTTTGCCCCTCCCCCGTGCCTTCCTTGACCCTGGAAGGTGCCACTCCCACTGTCCTTTCCTA
ATAAAATGAGGAAATTGCATCGCATTGTCTGAGTAGGTGTCATTCTATTCTGGGGGGTGGGGTGGGGCAG
GACAGCAAGGGGGAGGATTGGGAAGACAATAGCAGGCATGCTGGGGACGACGTCAGGTGGCACTTTTCGA
TATCTATAACAAGAAAATATATATATAATAAGTTATCACGTAAGTAGAACATGAAATAACAATATAATTA
TCGTATGAGTTAAATCTTAAAAGTCACGTAAAAGATAATCATGCGTCATTTTGACTCACGCGGTCGTTAT
AGTTCAAAATCAGTGACACTTACCGCATTGACAAGCACGCCTCACGGGAGCTCCAAGCGGCGACTGAGAT
GTCCTAAATGCACAGCGACGGATTCGCGCTATTTAGAAAGAGAGAGCAATATTTCAAGAATGCATGCGTC
AATTTTACGCAGACTATCTTTCTAGGGTTAATCTAGCTGCATCAGGATCATATCGTCGGGTCTTTTTTCC
GGCTCAGTCATCGCCCAAGCTGGCGCTATCTGGGCATCGGGGAGGAAGAAGCCCGTGCCTTTTCCCGCGA
GGTTGAAGCGGCATGGAAAGAGTTTGCCGAGGATGACTGCTGCTGCATTGACGTTGAGCGAAAACGCACG
TTTACCATGATGATTCGGGAAGGTGTGGCCATGCACGCCTTTAACGGTGAACTGTTCGTTCAGGCCACCT
GGGATACCAGTTCGTCGCGGCTTTTCCGGACACAGTTCCGGATGGTCAGCCCGAAGCGCATCAGCAACCC
GAACAATACCGGCGACAGCCGGAACTGCCGTGCCGGTGTGCAGATTAATGACAGCGGTGCGGCGCTGGGA
TATTACGTCAGCGAGGACGGGTATCCTGGCTGGATGCCGCAGAAATGGACATGGATACCCCGTGAGTTAC
CCGGCGGGCGCGCTTGGCGTAATCATGGTCATAGCTGTTTCCTGTGTGAAATTGTTATCCGCTCACAATT
CCACACAACATACGAGCCGGAAGCATAAAGTGTAAAGCCTGGGGTGCCTAATGAGTGAGCTAACTCACAT
TAATTGCGTTGCGCTCACTGCCCGCTTTCCAGTCGGGAAACCTGTCGTGCCAGCTGCATTAATGAATCGG
CCAACGCGCGGGGAGAGGCGGTTTGCGTATTGGGCGCTCTTCCGCTTCCTCGCTCACTGACTCGCTGCGC
TCGGTCGTTCGGCTGCGGCGAGCGGTATCAGCTCACTCAAAGGCGGTAATACGGTTATCCACAGAATCAG
GGGATAACGCAGGAAAGAACATGTGAGCAAAAGGCCAGCAAAAGGCCAGGAACCGTAAAAAGGCCGCGTT
GCTGGCGTTTTTCCATAGGCTCCGCCCCCCTGACGAGCATCACAAAAATCGACGCTCAAGTCAGAGGTGG
CGAAACCCGACAGGACTATAAAGATACCAGGCGTTTCCCCCTGGAAGCTCCCTCGTGCGCTCTCCTGTTC
CGACCCTGCCGCTTACCGGATACCTGTCCGCCTTTCTCCCTTCGGGAAGCGTGGCGCTTTCTCATAGCTC
ACGCTGTAGGTATCTCAGTTCGGTGTAGGTCGTTCGCTCCAAGCTGGGCTGTGTGCACGAACCCCCCGTT
CAGCCCGACCGCTGCGCCTTATCCGGTAACTATCGTCTTGAGTCCAACCCGGTAAGACACGACTTATCGC
CACTGGCAGCAGCCACTGGTAACAGGATTAGCAGAGCGAGGTATGTAGGCGGTGCTACAGAGTTCTTGAA
GTGGTGGCCTAACTACGGCTACACTAGAAGAACAGTATTTGGTATCTGCGCTCTGCTGAAGCCAGTTACC
TTCGGAAAAAGAGTTGGTAGCTCTTGATCCGGCAAACAAACCACCGCTGGTAGCGGTGGTTTTTTTGTTT
GCAAGCAGCAGATTACGCGCAGAAAAAAAGGATCTCAA
